>Addgene plasmid #142636 | TFORF0472 | addgene full sequence | sequence record 397758 | Addgene NGS Result
TTAATGTAGTCTTATGCAATACTCTTGTAGTCTTGCAACATGGTAACGATGAGTTAGCAACATGCCTTAC
AAGGAGAGAAAAAGCACCGTGCATGCCGATTGGTGGAAGTAAGGTGGTACGATCGTGCCTTATTAGGAAG
GCAACAGACGGGTCTGACATGGATTGGACGAACCACTGAATTGCCGCATTGCAGAGATATTGTATTTAAG
TGCCTAGCTCGATACATAAACGGGTCTCTCTGGTTAGACCAGATCTGAGCCTGGGAGCTCTCTGGCTAAC
TAGGGAACCCACTGCTTAAGCCTCAATAAAGCTTGCCTTGAGTGCTTCAAGTAGTGTGTGCCCGTCTGTT
GTGTGACTCTGGTAACTAGAGATCCCTCAGACCCTTTTAGTCAGTGTGGAAAATCTCTAGCAGTGGCGCC
CGAACAGGGACTTGAAAGCGAAAGGGAAACCAGAGGAGCTCTCTCGACGCAGGACTCGGCTTGCTGAAGC
GCGCACGGCAAGAGGCGAGGGGCGGCGACTGGTGAGTACGCCAAAAATTTTGACTAGCGGAGGCTAGAAG
GAGAGAGATGGGTGCGAGAGCGTCAGTATTAAGCGGGGGAGAATTAGATCGCGATGGGAAAAAATTCGGT
TAAGGCCAGGGGGAAAGAAAAAATATAAATTAAAACATATAGTATGGGCAAGCAGGGAGCTAGAACGATT
CGCAGTTAATCCTGGCCTGTTAGAAACATCAGAAGGCTGTAGACAAATACTGGGACAGCTACAACCATCC
CTTCAGACAGGATCAGAAGAACTTAGATCATTATATAATACAGTAGCAACCCTCTATTGTGTGCATCAAA
GGATAGAGATAAAAGACACCAAGGAAGCTTTAGACAAGATAGAGGAAGAGCAAAACAAAAGTAAGACCAC
CGCACAGCAAGCGGCCGCTGATCTTCAGACCTGGAGGAGGAGATATGAGGGACAATTGGAGAAGTGAATT
ATATAAATATAAAGTAGTAAAAATTGAACCATTAGGAGTAGCACCCACCAAGGCAAAGAGAAGAGTGGTG
CAGAGAGAAAAAAGAGCAGTGGGAATAGGAGCTTTGTTCCTTGGGTTCTTGGGAGCAGCAGGAAGCACTA
TGGGCGCAGCGTCAATGACGCTGACGGTACAGGCCAGACAATTATTGTCTGGTATAGTGCAGCAGCAGAA
CAATTTGCTGAGGGCTATTGAGGCGCAACAGCATCTGTTGCAACTCACAGTCTGGGGCATCAAGCAGCTC
CAGGCAAGAATCCTGGCTGTGGAAAGATACCTAAAGGATCAACAGCTCCTGGGGATTTGGGGTTGCTCTG
GAAAACTCATTTGCACCACTGCTGTGCCTTGGAATGCTAGTTGGAGTAATAAATCTCTGGAACAGATTTG
GAATCACACGACCTGGATGGAGTGGGACAGAGAAATTAACAATTACACAAGCTTAATACACTCCTTAATT
GAAGAATCGCAAAACCAGCAAGAAAAGAATGAACAAGAATTATTGGAATTAGATAAATGGGCAAGTTTGT
GGAATTGGTTTAACATAACAAATTGGCTGTGGTATATAAAATTATTCATAATGATAGTAGGAGGCTTGGT
AGGTTTAAGAATAGTTTTTGCTGTACTTTCTATAGTGAATAGAGTTAGGCAGGGATATTCACCATTATCG
TTTCAGACCCACCTCCCAACCCCGAGGGGACCCATGCATTGCATCTCAATTAGTCAGCAACCAGGTGTGG
AAAGTCCCCAGGCTCCCCAGCAGGCAGAAGTATGCAAAGCATGCGTCTCAATTAGTCAGCAACCATAGTC
CCGCCCCTAACTCCGCCCATCCCGCCCCTAACTCCGCCCAGTTCCGCCCATTCTCCGCCCCATGGCTGAC
TAATTTTTTTTATTTATGCAGAGGCCGAGGCCGCCTCGGCCTCTGAGCTATTCCAGAAGTAGTGAGGAGG
CTTTTTTGGAGGCCTAGGCTTTTGCAAAAAGCTTTCTAGAGGTACCACCGGAGCTTACCATGACCGAGTA
CAAGCCCACGGTGCGCCTCGCCACCCGCGACGACGTCCCCAGGGCCGTACGCACCCTCGCCGCCGCGTTC
GCCGACTACCCCGCCACGCGCCACACCGTCGATCCGGACCGCCACATCGAGCGGGTCACCGAGCTGCAAG
AACTCTTCCTCACGCGCGTCGGGCTCGACATCGGCAAGGTGTGGGTCGCGGACGACGGCGCCGCCGTGGC
GGTCTGGACCACGCCGGAGAGCGTCGAAGCGGGGGCGGTGTTCGCCGAGATCGGCCCGCGCATGGCCGAG
TTGAGCGGTTCCCGGCTGGCCGCGCAGCAACAGATGGAAGGCCTCCTGGCGCCGCACCGGCCCAAGGAGC
CCGCGTGGTTCCTGGCCACCGTCGGCGTCTCGCCCGACCACCAGGGCAAGGGTCTGGGCAGCGCCGTCGT
GCTCCCCGGAGTGGAGGCGGCCGAGCGCGCCGGGGTGCCCGCCTTCCTGGAGACCTCCGCGCCCCGCAAC
CTCCCCTTCTACGAGCGGCTCGGCTTCACCGTCACCGCCGACGTCGAGGTGCCCGAAGGACCGCGCACCT
GGTGCATGACCCGCAAGCCCGGTGCCAGTTAACGAATTCTAGATCTTGAGACAAATGGCAGTATTCATCC
ACAATTTTAAAAGAAAAGGGGGGATTGGGGGGTACAGTGCAGGGGAAAGAATAGTAGACATAATAGCAAC
AGACATACAAACTAAAGAATTACAAAAACAAATTACAAAAATTCAAAATTTTCGGGTTTATTACAGGGAC
AGCAGAGATCCACTTTGGCGCCGGCTCGAGGCCTGCAGGTGCAAAGATGGATAAAGTTTTAAACAGAGAG
GAATCTTTGCAGCTAATGGACCTTCTAGGTCTTGAAAGGAGTGGGAATTGGCTCCGGTGCCCGTCAGTGG
GCAGAGCGCACATCGCCCACAGTCCCCGAGAAGTTGGGGGGAGGGGTCGGCAATTGAACCGGTGCCTAGA
GAAGGTGGCGCGGGGTAAACTGGGAAAGTGATGTCGTGTACTGGCTCCGCCTTTTTCCCGAGGGTGGGGG
AGAACCGTATATAAGTGCAGTAGTCGCCGTGAACGTTCTTTTTCGCAACGGGTTTGCCGCCAGAACACAG
GTAAGTGCCGTGTGTGGTTCCCGCGGGCCTGGCCTCTTTACGGGTTATGGCCCTTGCGTGCCTTGAATTA
CTTCCACCTGGCTGCAGTACGTGATTCTTGATCCCGAGCTTCGGGTTGGAAGTGGGTGGGAGAGTTCGAG
GCCTTGCGCTTAAGGAGCCCCTTCGCCTCGTGCTTGAGTTGAGGCCTGGCCTGGGCGCTGGGGCCGCCGC
GTGCGAATCTGGTGGCACCTTCGCGCCTGTCTCGCTGCTTTCGATAAGTCTCTAGCCATTTAAAATTTTT
GATGACCTGCTGCGACGCTTTTTTTCTGGCAAGATAGTCTTGTAAATGCGGGCCAAGATCTGCACACTGG
TATTTCGGTTTTTGGGGCCGCGGGCGGCGACGGGGCCCGTGCGTCCCAGCGCACATGTTCGGCGAGGCGG
GGCCTGCGAGCGCGGCCACCGAGAATCGGACGGGGGTAGTCTCAAGCTGGCCGGCCTGCTCTGGTGCCTG
GCCTCGCGCCGCCGTGTATCGCCCCGCCCTGGGCGGCAAGGCTGGCCCGGTCGGCACCAGTTGCGTGAGC
GGAAAGATGGCCGCTTCCCGGCCCTGCTGCAGGGAGCTCAAAATGGAGGACGCGGCGCTCGGGAGAGCGG
GCGGGTGAGTCACCCACACAAAGGAAAAGGGCCTTTCCGTCCTCAGCCGTCGCTTCATGTGACTCCACGG
AGTACCGGGCGCCGTCCAGGCACCTCGATTAGTTCTCGAGCTTTTGGAGTACGTCGTCTTTAGGTTGGGG
GGAGGGGTTTTATGCGATGGAGTTTCCCCACACTGAGTGGGTGGAGACTGAAGTTAGGCCAGCTTGGCAC
TTGATGTAATTCTCCTTGGAATTTGCCCTTTTTGAGTTTGGATCTTGGTTCATTCTCAAGCCTCAGACAG
TGGTTCAAAGTTTTTTTCTTCCATTTCAGGTGTCGTGAGGCTAGCACCGCCACCATGATTTCACCTTCAC
TTGAACTGCTTCATTCAGGACTCTGCAAATTCCCTGAAGTAGAAGGAAAAATGACCACATTCAAAGAGGC
AGTGACATTCAAGGATGTGGCTGTGGTCTTCACTGAGGAGGAGCTGGGGCTGCTGGACCCTGCCCAGAGG
AAGCTGTACCGAGATGTGATGCTAGAGAACTTCAGGAACCTGCTCTCAGTAGGGAATCAACCATTCCACC
AAGATACTTTCCACTTCTTAGGGAAGGAAAAGTTTTGGAAGATGAAGACAACAAGCCAAAGAGAAGGGAA
TTCAGGAGGCAAGATCCAAATTGAGATGGAGACTGTTCCAGAAGCAGGACCACATGAAGAGTGGTCCTGT
CAGCAAATATGGGAACAAATTGCAAGTGACCTAACCAGGTCTCAAAACTCCATAAGGAACAGCTCTCAGT
TCTTCAAAGAAGGTGATGTCCCCTGCCAGATTGAGGCAAGACTATCTATAAGTCACGTGCAACAGAAACC
TTACCGTTGTAATGAATGTAAACAGTCCTTCAGTGATGTTTCTGTCTTTGATCTTCATCAACAATCACAC
TCAGGAGAGAAATCTCATACATGTGGTGAGTGTGGAAAAAGCTTCTGTTACAGCCCAGCCCTTCATATTC
ATCAGAGAGTCCATATGGGAGAAAAATGCTATAAGTGTGATGTGTGTGGTAAGGAATTTAATCAGAGCTC
ACATCTGCAAACTCATCAGAGAGTCCATACTGGAGAGAAACCATTCAAATGTGGGCAATGTGGGAAAGGC
TTCCATAGTAGATCAGCACTTAATGTTCATTGCAAATTGCACACAGGAGAGAAACCTTATAATTGTGAGG
AATGTGGGAAAGCCTTCATTCATGATTCACAGCTTCAAGAACATCAGAGAATCCATACTGGGGAGAAGCC
ATTCAAATGTGATATATGTGGTAAGAGCTTCCGTGTTAGATCAAGACTTAATAGGCATTCCATGGTTCAC
ACAGGAGAAAAACCATTCAGATGTGATACATGTGGCAAGAACTTTCGTCAGAGATCAGCACTTAATAGTC
ATTCCATGGTCCACATAGAAGAGAAGCCATACAAATGTGAGCAATGTGGAAAAGGCTTCATTTGTAGGCG
AGATTTTTGTAAGCATCAGATGGTCCACACAGGAGAGAAACCATATAATTGTAAAGAATGTGGGAAGACC
TTCAGATGGTCCTCATGTCTTTTGAACCATCAGCAAGTCCACAGTGGACAAAAATCCTTCAAATGTGAAG
AATGTGGGAAGGGATTTTATACAAATTCACGACGATCTTCCCATCAGAGATCCCACAATGGAGAAAAGCC
ATATAACTGTGAGGAGTGTGGTAAGGACTATAAAAGGAGGTTGGATCTTGAGTTTCACCAGAGGGTCCAC
ACGGGTGAGAGACCCTATAATTGTAAGGAATGTGGCAAGAGCTTTGGCTGGGCCTCCTGTCTTTTGAAAC
ATCAGAGACTCCACAGTGGGGAAAAACCTTTCAAATGTGAAGAGTGTGGAAAGAGATTTACTCAGAGTTC
ACAACTTCATTCCCATCAGACATGCCATACTGGAGAAAAGCTATACAAATGTGAGCAGTGTGAGAAGGGG
TACAACAGTAAATTTAATCTTGACATGCACCAGAGGGTCCACGGGGGAGAGCGACCCTATAATTGTAAGG
AATGTGGAAAGAGCTTTGGCTGGGCTTCATGTCTTTTGAAACATCAGAGACTCCACAGTGGAGAAAAGCC
ATTGAAATCTGGAGTGTGGGAAGAGATCTACTCAGAATTCACAGCTTCATTTACATCAGTAAGTCTATGT
GGGAGAAAAGCCATATAGTAATGAACTAGTCCGTAACTTGAAAGTATTTCGATTTCTTGGCTTTATATAT
CTTGTGGAAAGGACGAGCTAGGTCAGATCCCAAAGTCAAGACGCGTTAAGTCGACAATCAACCTCTGGAT
TACAAAATTTGTGAAAGATTGACTGGTATTCTTAACTATGTTGCTCCTTTTACGCTATGTGGATACGCTG
CTTTAATGCCTTTGTATCATGCTATTGCTTCCCGTATGGCTTTCATTTTCTCCTCCTTGTATAAATCCTG
GTTGCTGTCTCTTTATGAGGAGTTGTGGCCCGTTGTCAGGCAACGTGGCGTGGTGTGCACTGTGTTTGCT
GACGCAACCCCCACTGGTTGGGGCATTGCCACCACCTGTCAGCTCCTTTCCGGGACTTTCGCTTTCCCCC
TCCCTATTGCCACGGCGGAACTCATCGCCGCCTGCCTTGCCCGCTGCTGGACAGGGGCTCGGCTGTTGGG
CACTGACAATTCCGTGGTGTTGTCGGGGAAATCATCGTCCTTTCCTTGGCTGCTCGCCTGTGTTGCCACC
TGGATTCTGCGCGGGACGTCCTTCTGCTACGTCCCTTCGGCCCTCAATCCAGCGGACCTTCCTTCCCGCG
GCCTGCTGCCGGCTCTGCGGCCTCTTCCGCGTCTTCGCCTTCGCCCTCAGACGAGTCGGATCTCCCTTTG
GGCCGCCTCCCCGCGTCGACTTTAAGACCAATGACTTACAAGGCAGCTGTAGATCTTAGCCACTTTTTAA
AAGAAAAGGGGGGACTGGAAGGGCTAATTCACTCCCAACGAAGACAAGATCTGCTTTTTGCTTGTACTGG
GTCTCTCTGGTTAGACCAGATCTGAGCCTGGGAGCTCTCTGGCTAACTAGGGAACCCACTGCTTAAGCCT
CAATAAAGCTTGCCTTGAGTGCTTCAAGTAGTGTGTGCCCGTCTGTTGTGTGACTCTGGTAACTAGAGAT
CCCTCAGACCCTTTTAGTCAGTGTGGAAAATCTCTAGCAGTACGTATAGTAGTTCATGTCATCTTATTAT
TCAGTATTTATAACTTGCAAAGAAATGAATATCAGAGAGTGAGAGGAACTTGTTTATTGCAGCTTATAAT
GGTTACAAATAAAGCAATAGCATCACAAATTTCACAAATAAAGCATTTTTTTCACTGCATTCTAGTTGTG
GTTTGTCCAAACTCATCAATGTATCTTATCATGTCTGGCTCTAGCTATCCCGCCCCTAACTCCGCCCATC
CCGCCCCTAACTCCGCCCAGTTCCGCCCATTCTCCGCCCCATGGCTGACTAATTTTTTTTATTTATGCAG
AGGCCGAGGCCGCCTCGGCCTCTGAGCTATTCCAGAAGTAGTGAGGAGGCTTTTTTGGAGGCCTAGGGAC
GTACCCAATTCGCCCTATAGTGAGTCGTATTACGCGCGCTCACTGGCCGTCGTTTTACAACGTCGTGACT
GGGAAAACCCTGGCGTTACCCAACTTAATCGCCTTGCAGCACATCCCCCTTTCGCCAGCTGGCGTAATAG
CGAAGAGGCCCGCACCGATCGCCCTTCCCAACAGTTGCGCAGCCTGAATGGCGAATGGG
[124 nt withheld, positions 7550-7673]
C
[91 nt withheld, positions 7675-7765]
A
[49 nt withheld, positions 7767-7815]
CCTTTGACGTTGGAGTCCACGTTCTTT
[37 nt withheld, positions 7843-7879]
ACCCTATCTCGGTCTATTCTTTTGATTTATAAGGGATTTTGCCGATTTCGGCCTATTGGTTAAAAAATGA
GCTGATTTAACAAAAATTTAACGCGAATTTTAACAAAATATTAACGCTTACAATTTAGGTGGCACTTTTC
GGGGAAATGTGCGCGGAACCCCTATTTGTTTATTTTTCTAAATACATTCAAATATGTATCCGCTCATGAG
ACAATAACCCTGATAAATGCTTCAATAATATTGAAAAAGGAAGAGTATGAGTATTCAACATTTCCGTGTC
GCCCTTATTCCCTTTTTTGCGGCATTTTGCCTTCCTGTTTTTGCTCACCCAGAAACGCTGGTGAAAGTAA
AAGATGCTGAAGATCAGTTGGGTGCACGAGTGGGTTACATCGAACTGGATCTCAACAGCGGTAAGATCCT
TGAGAGTTTTCGCCCCGAAGAACGTTTTCCAATGATGAGCACTTTTAAAGTTCTGCTATGTGGCGCGGTA
TTATCCCGTATTGACGCCGGGCAAGAGCAACTCGGTCGCCGCATACACTATTCTCAGAATGACTTGGTTG
AGTACTCACCAGTCACAGAAAAGCATCTTACGGATGGCATGACAGTAAGAGAATTATGCAGTGCTGCCAT
AACCATGAGTGATAACACTGCGGCCAACTTACTTCTGACAACGATCGGAGGACCGAAGGAGCTAACCGCT
TTTTTGCACAACATGGGGGATCATGTAACTCGCCTTGATCGTTGGGAACCGGAGCTGAATGAAGCCATAC
CAAACGACGAGCGTGACACCACGATGCCTGTAGCAATGGCAACAACGTTGCGCAAACTATTAACTGGCGA
ACTACTTACTCTAGCTTCCCGGCAACAATTAATAGACTGGATGGAGGCGGATAAAGTTGCAGGACCACTT
CTGCGCTCGGCCCTTCCGGCTGGCTGGTTTATTGCTGATAAATCTGGAGCCGGTGAGCGTGGGTCTCGCG
GTATCATTGCAGCACTGGGGCCAGATGGTAAGCCCTCCCGTATCGTAGTTATCTACACGACGGGGAGTCA
GGCAACTATGGATGAACGAAATAGACAGATCGCTGAGATAGGTGCCTCACTGATTAAGCATTGGTAACTG
TCAGACCAAGTTTACTCATATATACTTTAGATTGATTTAAAACTTCATTTTTAATTTAAAAGGATCTAGG
TGAAGATCCTTTTTGATAATCTCATGACCAAAATCCCTTAACGTGAGTTTTCGTTCCACTGAGCGTCAGA
CCCCGTAGAAAAGATCAAAGGATCTTCTTGAGATCCTTTTTTTCTGCGCGTAATCTGCTGCTTGCAAACA
AAAAAACCACCGCTACCAGCGGTGGTTTGTTTGCCGGATCAAGAGCTACCAACTCTTTTTCCGAAGGTAA
CTGGCTTCAGCAGAGCGCAGATACCAAATACTGTTCTTCTAGTGTAGCCGTAGTTAGGCCACCACTTCAA
GAACTCTGTAGCACCGCCTACATACCTCGCTCTGCTAATCCTGTTACCAGTGGCTGCTGCCAGTGGCGAT
AAGTCGTGTCTTACCGGGTTGGACTCAAGACGATAGTTACCGGATAAGGCGCAGCGGTCGGGCTGAACGG
GGGGTTCGTGCACACAGCCCAGCTTGGAGCGAACGACCTACACCGAACTGAGATACCTACAGCGTGAGCT
ATGAGAAAGCGCCACGCTTCCCGAAGGGAGAAAGGCGGACAGGTATCCGGTAAGCGGCAGGGTCGGAACA
GGAGAGCGCACGAGGGAGCTTCCAGGGGGAAACGCCTGGTATCTTTATAGTCCTGTCGGGTTTCGCCACC
TCTGACTTGAGCGTCGATTTTTGTGATGCTCGTCAGGGGGGCGGAGCCTATGGAAAAACGCCAGCAACGC
GGCCTTTTTACGGTTCCTGGCCTTTTGCTGGCCTTTTGCTCACATGTTCTTTCCTGCGTTATCCCCTGAT
TCTGTGGATAACCGTATTACCGCCTTTGAGTGAGCTGATACCGCTCGCCGCAGCCGAACGACCGAGCGCA
GCGAGTCAGTGAGCGAGGAAGCGGAAGAGCGCCCAATACGCAAACCGCCTCTCCCCGCGCGTTGGCCGAT
TCATTAATGCAGCTGGCACGACAGGTTTCCCGACTGGAAAGCGGGCAGTGAGCGCAACGCAATTAATGTG
AGTTAGCTCACTCATTAGGCACCCCAGGCTTTACACTTTATGCTTCCGGCTCGTATGTTGTGTGGAATTG
TGAGCGGATAACAATTTCACACAGGAAACAGCTATGACCATGATTACGCCAAGCGCGCAATTAACCCTCA
CTAAAGGGAACAAAAGCTGGAGCTGCAAGC
Features (pLannotate 1.2.2; 32 found; start..end, strand, type, name):
      5..231     +  promoter       RSV promoter: Rous sarcoma virus enhancer/promoter
    232..412     +  LTR            5' LTR (truncated): truncated 5' long terminal repeat (LTR) from HIV-1
    459..584     +  misc_feature   HIV-1 Ψ: packaging signal of human immunodeficiency virus type 1
    568..931     +  CDS            HIV-1 gag (fragment): gag protein from human immunodeficiency virus 1; gag
   1077..1310    +  misc_feature   RRE: The Rev response element (RRE) of HIV-1 allows for Rev-dependent mRNA export from the nucleus to the cytoplasm.
   1687..1713    +  CDS            Rev (fragment): human immunodeficiency virus 1 (HIV-1) Rev protein; rev; enhances nuclear export of unspliced and incompletely spliced viral mRNAs
   1720..1743    +  promoter       SV40 promoter (fragment): SV40 early promoter
   1744..1815    +  promoter       SV40 promoter (fragment): SV40 enhancer and early promoter
   1839..1974    +  rep_origin     SV40 ori: SV40 origin of replication
   2020..2616    +  CDS            PuroR (fragment): puromycin N-acetyltransferase; pac from Streptomyces; confers resistance to puromycin
   2665..2782    +  misc_feature   cPPT/CTS: central polypurine tract and central termination sequence of HIV-1
   2847..2913    +  CDS            small t antigen (fragment): SV40 (simian virus 40) small t antigen
   2920..4098    +  promoter       EF-1α promoter: strong constitutive promoter for human elongation factor EF-1α
   4115..4693    +  CDS            ZNF221 (fragment): ZN221_HUMAN - Experimental evidence at protein level: Swiss-Prot protein existence level 1. May be involved in transcriptional regulation. From Homo sapiens (Human).
   5882..5965    +  CDS            ZNF221 (fragment): ZN221_HUMAN - Experimental evidence at protein level: Swiss-Prot protein existence level 1. May be involved in transcriptional regulation. From Homo sapiens (Human).
   5981..6034    +  promoter       U6 promoter (fragment): RNA polymerase III promoter for human U6 snRNA
   6076..6664    +  misc_feature   WPRE: woodchuck hepatitis virus posttranscriptional regulatory element
   6715..6734    +  misc_feature   cPPT/CTS (fragment): central polypurine tract and central termination sequence of HIV-1
   6736..6969    +  LTR            3' LTR (ΔU3): self-inactivating 3' long terminal repeat (LTR) from HIV-1
   7047..7168    +  polyA_signal   SV40 poly(A) signal: SV40 polyadenylation signal
   7208..7343    +  rep_origin     SV40 ori: SV40 origin of replication
   7364..7382    -  promoter       T7 promoter: promoter for bacteriophage T7 RNA polymerase
   7390..7545    +  CDS            lacZα (fragment): LacZα fragment of β-galactosidase; lacZ fragment
   7550..7978    +  rep_origin     f1 ori (sequence partly withheld): f1 bacteriophage origin of replication; arrow indicates direction of (+) strand synthesis
   8031..8135    +  promoter       AmpR promoter: bla
   8136..8996    +  CDS            AmpR: β-lactamase; bla; confers resistance to ampicillin, carbenicillin, and related antibiotics
   9167..9755    +  rep_origin     ori: high-copy-number ColE1/pMB1/pBR322/pUC origin of replication
   9938..10030   +  CDS            lacI (fragment): lac repressor; lacI; The lac repressor binds to the lac operator to inhibit transcription in E. coli. This inhibition can be relieved by adding lactose or isopropyl-β-D-thiogalactopyranoside (IPTG).
  10043..10064   +  protein_bind   CAP binding site: CAP binding activates transcription in the presence of cAMP. E. coli catabolite activator protein
  10079..10109   +  promoter       lac promoter: promoter for the E. coli lac operon
  10117..10133   +  protein_bind   lac operator: The lac repressor binds to the lac operator to inhibit transcription in E. coli. This inhibition can be relieved by adding lactose or isopropyl-β-D-thiogalactopyranoside (IPTG). lac repressor encoded by lacI
  10178..10196   +  promoter       T3 promoter: promoter for bacteriophage T3 RNA polymerase
