[The description below was written by a language model from this plasmid's Addgene catalogue record and pLannotate feature annotations shown in this document.]
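Description:
TFORF0472 is a lentiviral mammalian expression plasmid built on the pLX_TRC317 backbone and carrying the human zinc-finger transcription factor ZNF221 as a synthesized open reading frame. It belongs to a barcoded transcription factor ORF collection in which each construct carries a unique 24-bp barcode, so that the overexpressed factor can be identified by sequencing in pooled screens. The barcode itself is not annotated in the feature table. In bacteria the plasmid is maintained through a high-copy ColE1/pUC-type origin with ampicillin resistance (β-lactamase), and an f1 origin is also present. The depositor notes a risk of recombination during propagation.

The viral portion has a third-generation, self-inactivating layout. An RSV promoter drives a truncated HIV-1 5' LTR, followed by the Ψ packaging signal with a gag fragment, the RRE for Rev-dependent nuclear export, a cPPT/CTS element, and a ΔU3 3' LTR followed by an SV40 polyadenylation signal. Two expression units lie between the LTRs. An SV40 early promoter/origin region precedes a puromycin N-acetyltransferase gene for selecting transduced cells. Downstream, the strong constitutive EF-1α promoter drives the ZNF221 ORF, and a WPRE follows it to enhance transcript stability and expression. The annotation tool matched ZNF221 only at the two ends of the insert region, probably a matching artefact over the repetitive zinc-finger array, since the overall span agrees with the stated insert size of roughly 2 kb. A short U6 promoter fragment sits between the ORF and the WPRE, and its role is not stated. The construct is intended for packaging into lentivirus and stable overexpression of ZNF221, for example in pooled directed-differentiation screens.
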