Addgene plasmid #142636: TFORF0472
Purpose: Lentiviral vector for overexpressing transcription factor ORFs with unique 24-bp barcodes. Barcodes facilitate identification of transcription factors in pooled screens.
Depositing lab: Feng Zhang. Depositing organization: Broad Institute. Publication: A transcription factor atlas of directed differentiation. Joung J, Ma S, Tay T, Geiger-Schuller KR, Kirchgatterer PC, Verdine VK, Guo B, Arias-Garcia MA, Allen WE, Singh A, Kuksenko O, Abudayyeh OO, Gootenberg JS, Fu Z, Macrae RK, Buenrostro JD, Regev A, Zhang F. Cell. 2023 Jan 5;186(1):209-229.e26. doi: 10.1016/j.cell.2022.11.026. PubMed 36608654.
Backbone
  Vector backbone: pLX_TRC317
  Backbone manufacturer: Broad Institute Genetic Perturbation Platform
  Backbone size w/o insert (bp): 8264
  Vector type: Mammalian Expression, Lentiviral
  Selectable markers: Puromycin
Growth in bacteria
  Bacterial resistance: Ampicillin, 100 μg/mL
  Growth temperature: 37°C
  Growth strain: NEB Stable
  Copy number: High Copy
Gene/Insert
  Gene/Insert name: ZNF221
  Species: H. sapiens (human)
  Insert size (bp): 1955
  Entrez Gene: ZNF221
  Promoter: EF1a
  Cloning method: Unknown
  Sequencing primers: 5′ GGGTGGAGACTGAAGTTAGGCCAG; 3′ CACATAGCGTAAAAGGAGCAACATAG
Terms and licenses: Academic/Nonprofit Terms; Industry Terms: Not Available to Industry
Depositor comments: XM_017027232,NM_001297588,NM_001297589,NM_013359,ENST00000587682,ENST00000251269,ENST00000592350,ENST00000622072 . The transcription factor ORF portion of this plasmid was synthesized by Genewiz. Please test multiple small colonies in case of plasmid recombination. To make this collection available in a timely manner, a portion of this collection was not fully sequenced by Addgene. If an Addgene verified full plasmid sequence is not available, please contact us prior to placing an order to request the full sequence.
How to cite: TFORF0472 was a gift from Feng Zhang (Addgene plasmid # 142636 ; http://n2t.net/addgene:142636 ; RRID:Addgene_142636)
