>Addgene plasmid #142636 | TFORF0472 | depositor partial sequence | sequence record 280046 | Insert
ACCGCCACCATGATTTCACCTTCACTTGAACTGCTTCATTCAGGACTCTGCAAATTCCCTGAAGTAGAAG
GAAAAATGACCACATTCAAAGAGGCAGTGACATTCAAGGATGTGGCTGTGGTCTTCACTGAGGAGGAGCT
GGGGCTGCTGGACCCTGCCCAGAGGAAGCTGTACCGAGATGTGATGCTAGAGAACTTCAGGAACCTGCTC
TCAGTAGGGAATCAACCATTCCACCAAGATACTTTCCACTTCTTAGGGAAGGAAAAGTTTTGGAAGATGA
AGACAACAAGCCAAAGAGAAGGGAATTCAGGAGGCAAGATCCAAATTGAGATGGAGACTGTTCCAGAAGC
AGGACCACATGAAGAGTGGTCCTGTCAGCAAATATGGGAACAAATTGCAAGTGACCTAACCAGGTCTCAA
AACTCCATAAGGAACAGCTCTCAGTTCTTCAAAGAAGGTGATGTCCCCTGCCAGATTGAGGCAAGACTAT
CTATAAGTCACGTGCAACAGAAACCTTACCGTTGTAATGAATGTAAACAGTCCTTCAGTGATGTTTCTGT
CTTTGATCTTCATCAACAATCACACTCAGGAGAGAAATCTCATACATGTGGTGAGTGTGGAAAAAGCTTC
TGTTACAGCCCAGCCCTTCATATTCATCAGAGAGTCCATATGGGAGAAAAATGCTATAAGTGTGATGTGT
GTGGTAAGGAATTTAATCAGAGCTCACATCTGCAAACTCATCAGAGAGTCCATACTGGAGAGAAACCATT
CAAATGTGGGCAATGTGGGAAAGGCTTCCATAGTAGATCAGCACTTAATGTTCATTGCAAATTGCACACA
GGAGAGAAACCTTATAATTGTGAGGAATGTGGGAAAGCCTTCATTCATGATTCACAGCTTCAAGAACATC
AGAGAATCCATACTGGGGAGAAGCCATTCAAATGTGATATATGTGGTAAGAGCTTCCGTGTTAGATCAAG
ACTTAATAGGCATTCCATGGTTCACACAGGAGAAAAACCATTCAGATGTGATACATGTGGCAAGAACTTT
CGTCAGAGATCAGCACTTAATAGTCATTCCATGGTCCACATAGAAGAGAAGCCATACAAATGTGAGCAAT
GTGGAAAAGGCTTCATTTGTAGGCGAGATTTTTGTAAGCATCAGATGGTCCACACAGGAGAGAAACCATA
TAATTGTAAAGAATGTGGGAAGACCTTCAGATGGTCCTCATGTCTTTTGAACCATCAGCAAGTCCACAGT
GGACAAAAATCCTTCAAATGTGAAGAATGTGGGAAGGGATTTTATACAAATTCACGACGATCTTCCCATC
AGAGATCCCACAATGGAGAAAAGCCATATAACTGTGAGGAGTGTGGTAAGGACTATAAAAGGAGGTTGGA
TCTTGAGTTTCACCAGAGGGTCCACACGGGTGAGAGACCCTATAATTGTAAGGAATGTGGCAAGAGCTTT
GGCTGGGCCTCCTGTCTTTTGAAACATCAGAGACTCCACAGTGGGGAAAAACCTTTCAAATGTGAAGAGT
GTGGAAAGAGATTTACTCAGAGTTCACAACTTCATTCCCATCAGACATGCCATACTGGAGAAAAGCTATA
CAAATGTGAGCAGTGTGAGAAGGGGTACAACAGTAAATTTAATCTTGACATGCACCAGAGGGTCCACGGG
GGAGAGCGACCCTATAATTGTAAGGAATGTGGAAAGAGCTTTGGCTGGGCTTCATGTCTTTTGAAACATC
AGAGACTCCACAGTGGAGAAAAGCCATTGAAATCTGGAGTGTGGGAAGAGATCTACTCAGAATTCACAGC
TTCATTTACATCAGTAAGTCTATGTGGGAGAAAAGCCATATAGTAATGAACTAGTCCGTAACTTGAAAGT
ATTTCGATTTCTTGGCTTTATATATCTTGTGGAAAGGACGAGCTAGGTCAGATCCCAAAGTCAAG
