>Addgene plasmid #142636 | TFORF0472 | depositor partial sequence | sequence record 280047 | Barcode
GCTAGGTCAGATCCCAAAGTCAAG
